Addgene plasmid #45414: pBbA5k-EPL48
Depositing lab: Aindrila Mukhopadhyay. Depositing organization: Lawrence Berkeley National Laboratory. Publication: Engineering microbial biofuel tolerance and export using efflux pumps. Dunlop MJ, Dossani ZY, Szmidt HL, Chu HC, Lee TS, Keasling JD, Hadi MZ, Mukhopadhyay A. Mol Syst Biol. 2011 May 10;7:487. doi: 10.1038/msb.2011.21. PubMed 21556065.
Backbone
  Vector backbone: pBbA5k
  Vector type: Synthetic Biology
Growth in bacteria
  Bacterial resistance: Kanamycin, 50 μg/mL
  Growth temperature: 37°C
  Growth strain: DH1 with AcrAB knocked out
  Copy number: Low Copy
Gene/Insert
  Gene/Insert name: PFL_1158
  Species: Synthetic
  Insert size (bp): 4152
  Promoter: LacUV5
  Tag / fusion protein: His (C terminal on insert)
  Cloning method: Ligation Independent Cloning
  Sequencing primers: 5′ CAA AAG ATC TTT TAA GAA GGA GAT ATA CAT ATG TTC CGC TAT GCC TTG CC; 3′ CAG TGG TGA TGG TGA TGA TGG GTT TTC TTG ACC CTG AAC CAG G
Resource information
  A portion of this plasmid was derived from a plasmid made by: ATCC BAA-477D
Terms and licenses: Academic/Nonprofit Terms; Industry Terms: Not Available to Industry
Depositor comments: Please note that this plasmid may require a unique bacterial strain, so make sure to confirm that you can also obtain the appropriate growth strain. Please contact us or contact our distributors if you have any questions.
How to cite: pBbA5k-EPL48 was a gift from Aindrila Mukhopadhyay (Addgene plasmid # 45414 ; http://n2t.net/addgene:45414 ; RRID:Addgene_45414)
