[The description below was written by a language model from this plasmid's Addgene catalogue record, the feature table of its GenBank file and pLannotate feature annotations shown in this document.]
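Description:
pBbA5k-EPL48 is a bacterial expression plasmid built on the pBbA5k backbone, a synthetic-biology vector for E. coli. It replicates from a p15A origin, which the record lists as low copy and which is compatible with ColE1-type plasmids, and it is selected with kanamycin through the neo (nptII) aminoglycoside phosphotransferase gene. The backbone also carries lacI under its own promoter, so the plasmid supplies the repressor needed to control its expression cassette.

The payload is PFL_1158, an insert of about 4.2 kb cloned by ligation-independent cloning and carrying a C-terminal His tag. It sits downstream of the lacUV5 promoter and lac operator, so transcription is held off by LacI and induced with IPTG, and it is followed by tandem rrnB T1 and T7Te terminators that insulate the cassette from the origin and marker. The associated publication concerns engineering microbial biofuel tolerance and export using efflux pumps, and the recommended host is a DH1 strain lacking the native AcrAB pump. This suggests the insert encodes a candidate efflux pump tested in a pump-deficient background, although the record does not explicitly describe the gene's function. The species field reads "Synthetic", while a portion of the plasmid is noted as derived from a genomic DNA source.

The automated annotation does not label the insert itself. The short hits to an OpIE-1 promoter, RSF ori, tnpA and TcR are fragments, most likely chance matches or backbone remnants rather than functional parts. The accompanying GenBank record covers only 807 bp and has no annotated features.
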