Features (pLannotate 1.2.2; 14 found; start..end, strand, type, name):
    489..507     -  promoter       OpIE-1 promoter (fragment): immediate-early gene 1 from the Orgyia pseudotsugata multicapsid nucleopolyhedrovirus; moderate constitutive baculovirus promoter for insect cell expression
   4203..4274    +  terminator     rrnB T1 terminator: transcription terminator T1 from the E. coli rrnB gene
   4290..4317    +  terminator     T7Te terminator: phage T7 early transcription terminator
   4336..4391    -  rep_origin     RSF ori (fragment): Plasmids containing the RSF 1030 origin of replication can be propagated in E. coli cells that contain additional plasmids with compatible origins.
   4479..5024    -  rep_origin     p15A ori: Plasmids containing the medium-copy-number p15A origin of replication can be propagated in E. coli cells that contain a second plasmid with the ColE1 origin.
   5138..5232    -  terminator     lambda t0 terminator: transcription terminator from phage lambda
   5266..6057    -  CDS            neo: KKA2_KLEPN - Also known as kan, nptII. Experimental evidence at protein level: Swiss-Prot protein existence level 1. Resistance to kanamycin, neomycin, paromomycin, ribostamycin, butirosin and gentamicin B. From Klebsiella pneumoniae.
   6089..6193    -  CDS            tnpA (fragment): TN5P_ECOLX - Also known as tnp. Experimental evidence at protein level: Swiss-Prot protein existence level 1. Mediates transposition of transposon Tn5 by a 'cut and paste' mechanism. First, the monomeric transposase binds the 19 bp inverted DNA repeats flanking the transposon. Then, dimerization of the DNA- bound transposase creates a synaptic DNA complex. After nicking of the first DNA strand, excision of the transposon proceeds through a series of intermediates. The transposase then mediates the insertion of the transposon at a new site by strand transfer. The activity of the wild- type tran
   6208..6229    -  protein_bind   CAP binding site: CAP binding activates transcription in the presence of cAMP. E. coli catabolite activator protein
   6242..7324    -  CDS            lacI: lac repressor; lacI; The lac repressor binds to the lac operator to inhibit transcription in E. coli. This inhibition can be relieved by adding lactose or isopropyl-β-D-thiogalactopyranoside (IPTG).
   7325..7402    -  promoter       lacI promoter: lacI
   7410..7689    -  CDS            TcR (fragment): tetracycline efflux protein; tet; confers resistance to tetracycline
   7713..7743    +  promoter       lac UV5 promoter: E. coli lac promoter with an "up" mutation
   7751..7767    +  protein_bind   lac operator: The lac repressor binds to the lac operator to inhibit transcription in E. coli. This inhibition can be relieved by adding lactose or isopropyl-β-D-thiogalactopyranoside (IPTG). lac repressor encoded by lacI
>Addgene plasmid #45414 | pBbA5k-EPL48 | depositor full sequence | sequence record 64013 | pBbA5k-EPL48 sequence 7807 bps
ATGTTCCGCTATGCCTTGCCAGTCAGCCTGGCTTTTTTTCTGTCTGCTTGTGGGCACGAAGAGCCCGTTC
AAATTGGCATCCGGCCGGCCATGGTGGTCCAGCCAGAGCCTTCTGCAAGAGCTTCGGACAGCTACCCGGG
CGAGGTGCGCGCCCGCTATGAGCCGGACCTGGCATTCCGTATCGGCGGCAAGGTCAGCCGACGGCTGGTG
GAGGAGGGCGAGCGGGTCAAGGCCAACCAGCCCCTGGCGGAGCTCGACCCGCAGGACGTGCGCCTGCAAC
TTGAAGCCACCCGGGCCCAGGTCACTGCAGCCAGCGCCAACCTCAACCTGGTGCGCGCCGAGCGTGATCG
CTACAAGACCCTGCTGGAGCGGCAGATGGTCAGCCATTCCCAATACGACAACGCCGAGAACCTCTACCGT
TCCGGCGAAGCGCGCCTGAAGCAGATCAAGGCCGAGTTCGATGTGGCCAACAACCAGGCCGGCTACGCGG
TGCTGCGCGCGCCGCAGGACGGCGTGGTGGCCAAGCGTGCGGTGGAAGTGGGGCAGGTGGTGGCGGCCGG
GCAGACGGTCTTCACCCTGGCCACCGATGGCGAGCGTGAGGTGCTGATCAGCTTCCCCGAGCAGAACTAC
GGCCGCTTCAAGGTCGGCCAACCGGTATCGGTGGAGCTCTGGACCCAGCCGGGCCAGCGTTTCGACGGGC
GCATCCGCGAGCTGTCGCCTGCTGCCGATCCCAAGTCCCGGACCTTCGCCGCGCGTATTGCCTTCACTGC
CGGCAAGGTTCCCGCCGAGCTGGGCCAGAGTGCCCGGGTGTTCATCCAGAGCGGCGATGCGGTGCCGCTG
TCGGTGCCGCTGTCGGCGTTGTCCGCGGAAGGCGGGGCGACTTATGTCTGGCGGGTGGATGCCAACAATA
CCCTGCACAAGACCCCGGTGCGGGTCGGCGCCTTCGGCGAGAAGAGCGTGCCGGTGCTGGAAGGGCTGAG
CGCCAGCGATTGGGTGGTGGCCGCGGGGGTGCATGTGCTCCATGAGGGCTTGCAGGTGCGCCCGGTGGAT
CGCTCCAACCGCGTGGTCAATCTGGCGGCCAAGGAGTAATCCCCGATGGGTTTCAACCTTTCCGCCTGGG
CGTTGCGCAATCGCCAGATCGTTCTGTTCCTGATGCTGCTGCTGGCCATTGTCGGTGCGCTGTCCTACAC
CAAGTTGGGGCAGAGCGAGGATCCGCCTTTCACCTTCAAGGCCATGGTGATCCGCACCAACTGGCCCGGG
GCCACGGCCCAGGAAGTCTCGCGCCAGGTCACCGAGCGCATTGAAAAGAAGCTGATGGAGACTGGCGAGT
ACGACCGCATCGTGTCCTTCTCGCGGCCGGGGGAGTCCCAGGTGACCTTCATCGCCCGGGACTCGATGCA
CTCCAACGAGGTTCCCGAGCTGTGGTACCAGGTACGCAAGAAGATCAGCGATATTCGGCAGACCCTGCCG
CCCGGTATCCAGGGGCCGTTCTTCAACGATGAGTTCGGCACCACCTTCGGCAATATCTATGCGTTGACCG
GGCAGGGCTTCGACTACGCGGTACTCAAGGACTACGCCGACCGCATCCAGATCCAGCTGCAACGGGTCAA
GGACGTGGGCAAGGTCGACCTGCTGGGCCTGCAGGACGAGAAAATCTGGATCGAGCTGTCCAACGTCAAG
CTGGCGACCCTGGGCCTGCCCCTGGCGGCGGTGCAACAGGCCCTGGAAGAACAGAACGCAGTGTCCACCG
CCGGGTTCTTCGAGACCCCGAGCGAGCGGGTGCAACTGCGGGTGTCGGGCAATTTCCAGACCGTGGAGCA
GATCCGCAATTTCCCGATCCGCGTCGCCGGTCGTACCTTCCGCATTGGTGATGTGGCGGACGTGCGTCGT
GGTTTCAACGATCCACCCGCGCCGCGCATGCGCTTCATGGGTGAAGACGCCATCGGCCTGGCTGTGGCGA
TGAAGGAGGGGGGTGACATCCTGGTGCTGGGCAAGGCCCTGGAAGGCGAGTTCTCGCGCCTGCAGAAAAG
CCTGCCGGCGGGGATGGAACTGCGCAAGGTGTCCGACCAGCCGGCGGCGGTGAAGACTGGGGTGGGCGAG
TTCGTCCGGGTGCTGGCCGAGGCCCTGATCATCGTGCTGCTGGTGAGTTTCTTCTCCCTGGGAGTGCGGA
CCGGGATGGTGGTGGCCCTGGCGATTCCCCTGGTGCTGGCGATGACCTTCGCCACCATGTACTACCTGGG
GATCGGCCTGCACAAGATTTCCCTGGGGGCACTGGTGCTGGCCCTGGGCTTGCTGGTGGACGACGCGATC
ATTGCGGTAGAGATGATGGCGATCAAGATGGAGCAGGGCTTCGACCGGATCAAGGCCGCCAGCTTCGCCT
GGACCAGTACCGCCTTCCCCATGCTCACCGGCACCCTGATCACTGCGGCGGGCTTCCTGCCGATCGCCAC
GGCCCAGTCCGGCACGGGCGAATACACCCGTTCGATCTTCCAGGTGGTGACCATTGCCCTGGTGGCCTCG
TGGATTGCAGCCGTGGTGTTCGTGCCGTACCTGGGGGAAAAACTGCTGCCGGACCTGGCGAAGATCCACG
CCGCCAAGCACGGCGCCGAATCCAATCCCCACGGTACACCTTTCTACCAGCGGGTCCGGCGGGTAGTGGG
CTGGTGCGTGGAGCGGCGCAAGACGGTGATCGTCCTGACCATCCTGCTGTTCGTCGGCTCGGTGATGCTG
TTCCGTTTCGTTCCCCAGCAGTTCTTCCCGGCCTCGGGTCGCCTGGAACTGATGGTCGACCTGAAGCTGG
CGGAAGGCGCGTCCCTGAGCAACACCGCCGATGAGGTCAAGCGCCTGGAAGCCCTGCTCAAGGAGCATGC
GGGCATCGACAACTACGTGGCCTATGTGGGCACCGGTTCGCCGCGGTTCTACCTGCCGCTGGACCAGCAA
CTGCCGGCCACCAGCTTTGCCCAGTTCGTGGTGCTGGCCAAGAGCATCGAGGAGCGTGAAGAGCTGCGCG
GCTGGTTGATCGAAACCCTCAACGAGCAGTTCCCGGCGCTGCGCTCGCGGGTCACGCGCCTGGAGAACGG
GCCGCCCGTGGGCTACCCGGTGCAGTTCCGGGTCACCGGCGAGCACATCGAGGAAGTCCGCGCCCTGGCG
CGCAAGGTAGCGGCCAAGGTGCGAGAGAACCCCCATGTGGTCAACGTGCACCTGGACTGGGAAGAGCCCA
GCAAGGTGGTCTACCTGAACATCGACCAGGACCGGGCCCGGGCCTTGGGAGTGAGCACCGCCAACCTGTC
GAAATTCCTCCAGAGTTCGCTGATCGGCTCCACCGTCAGCCAGTACCGGGAAGACAACGAGCTGATCGAG
ATCCTGCTGCGGGGCACCCGCGAGGAACGCACCGAGCTGTCGTTGCTGCCGAGCCTGGCGGTGCCTACCG
AGAATGGCCAGAGCGTGTCCCTGTCCCAGGTGGCGACCCTGGAGTACGGCTTCGAAGAAGGGGTGATCTG
GCACCGCAACCGCCTGCCCAACGTCACCGTGCGCGCCGACATCTACGGCAAGGAGCAGCCGGCGACCCTG
GTGCAGCAGATCCTGCCGACCCTGGAGCCGGTTCGCGCCGAGCTGCCCGACGGTTACCTGCTGGAAGTGG
GTGGCACGGTCGAGGACTCGACCCGGGGCCAGAACTCGGTGAAGGCCGGCGTGCCGCTGTTCATCGTGGT
GGTGCTGACCTTGCTGATGATCCAGCTGCGCAGTTTCTCGCGCACGGCCATGGTGTTCCTCACGGCGCCC
CTGGGATTGATCGGGGTCACCTTGTTCCTGCTGGTGTTCCGCCAGCCCTTCGGCTTCGTGGCCATGCTCG
GGACCATTGCCCTGTCGGGGATGATCATGCGCAACTCGGTGATCCTGGTGGACCAGATCGAGCAGGACAT
CAAGGCGGGGCACAAGCCCTGGGATGCGATCATCGAAGCCACGGTGCGGCGTTTCCGGCCCATCGTGCTG
ACCGCCCTGGCGGCGGTGCTGGCGATGATCCCGCTGTCGCGCAGTGTGTTCTTCGGGCCGATGGCAGTGG
CCATCATGGGTGGGTTGATCGTGGCGACGGCGCTGACCCTGTTGTTCCTGCCGGCGCTGTATGCGGCCTG
GTTCAGGGTCAAGAAAACCCATCATCACCATCACCACTGAGGATCCAAACTCGAGTAAGGATCTCCAGGC
ATCAAATAAAACGAAAGGCTCAGTCGAAAGACTGGGCCTTTCGTTTTATCTGTTGTTTGTCGGTGAACGC
TCTCTACTAGAGTCACACTGGCTCACCTTCGGGTGGGCCTTTCTGCGTTTATACCTAGGGATATATTCCG
CTTCCTCGCTCACTGACTCGCTACGCTCGGTCGTTCGACTGCGGCGAGCGGAAATGGCTTACGAACGGGG
CGGAGATTTCCTGGAAGATGCCAGGAAGATACTTAACAGGGAAGTGAGAGGGCCGCGGCAAAGCCGTTTT
TCCATAGGCTCCGCCCCCCTGACAAGCATCACGAAATCTGACGCTCAAATCAGTGGTGGCGAAACCCGAC
AGGACTATAAAGATACCAGGCGTTTCCCCCTGGCGGCTCCCTCGTGCGCTCTCCTGTTCCTGCCTTTCGG
TTTACCGGTGTCATTCCGCTGTTATGGCCGCGTTTGTCTCATTCCACGCCTGACACTCAGTTCCGGGTAG
GCAGTTCGCTCCAAGCTGGACTGTATGCACGAACCCCCCGTTCAGTCCGACCGCTGCGCCTTATCCGGTA
ACTATCGTCTTGAGTCCAACCCGGAAAGACATGCAAAAGCACCACTGGCAGCAGCCACTGGTAATTGATT
TAGAGGAGTTAGTCTTGAAGTCATGCGCCGGTTAAGGCTAAACTGAAAGGACAAGTTTTGGTGACTGCGC
TCCTCCAAGCCAGTTACCTCGGTTCAAAGAGTTGGTAGCTCAGAGAACCTTCGAAAAACCGCCCTGCAAG
GCGGTTTTTTCGTTTTCAGAGCAAGAGATTACGCGCAGACCAAAACGATCTCAAGAAGATCATCTTATTA
ATCAGATAAAATATTTCTAGATTTCAGTGCAATTTATCTCTTCAAATGTAGCACCTGAAGTCAGCCCCAT
ACGATATAAGTTGTTACTAGTGCTTGGATTCTCACCAATAAAAAACGCCCGGCGGCAACCGAGCGTTCTG
AACAAATCCAGATGGAGTTCTGAGGTCATTACTGGATCTATCAACAGGAGTCCAAGCGAGCTCTCGAACC
CCAGAGTCCCGCTCAGAAGAACTCGTCAAGAAGGCGATAGAAGGCGATGCGCTGCGAATCGGGAGCGGCG
ATACCGTAAAGCACGAGGAAGCGGTCAGCCCATTCGCCGCCAAGCTCTTCAGCAATATCACGGGTAGCCA
ACGCTATGTCCTGATAGCGGTCCGCCACACCCAGCCGGCCACAGTCGATGAATCCAGAAAAGCGGCCATT
TTCCACCATGATATTCGGCAAGCAGGCATCGCCATGGGTCACGACGAGATCCTCGCCGTCGGGCATGCGC
GCCTTGAGCCTGGCGAACAGTTCGGCTGGCGCGAGCCCCTGATGCTCTTCGTCCAGATCATCCTGATCGA
CAAGACCGGCTTCCATCCGAGTACGTGCTCGCTCGATGCGATGTTTCGCTTGGTGGTCGAATGGGCAGGT
AGCCGGATCAAGCGTATGCAGCCGCCGCATTGCATCAGCCATGATGGATACTTTCTCGGCAGGAGCAAGG
TGAGATGACAGGAGATCCTGCCCCGGCACTTCGCCCAATAGCAGCCAGTCCCTTCCCGCTTCAGTGACAA
CGTCGAGCACAGCTGCGCAAGGAACGCCCGTCGTGGCCAGCCACGATAGCCGCGCTGCCTCGTCCTGCAG
TTCATTCAGGGCACCGGACAGGTCGGTCTTGACAAAAAGAACCGGGCGCCCCTGCGCTGACAGCCGGAAC
ACGGCGGCATCAGAGCAGCCGATTGTCTGTTGTGCCCAGTCATAGCCGAATAGCCTCTCCACCCAAGCGG
CCGGAGAACCTGCGTGCAATCCATCTTGTTCAATCATGCGAAACGATCCTCATCCTGTCTCTTGATCAGA
TCATGATCCCCTGCGCCATCAGATCCTTGGCGGCAAGAAAGCCATCCAGTTTACTTTGCAGGGCTTCCCA
ACCTTACCAGAGGGCGCCCCAGCTGGCAATTCCGACGTCGGTGCCTAATGAGTGAGCTAACTTACATTAA
TTGCGTTGCGCTCACTGCCCGCTTTCCAGTCGGGAAACCTGTCGTGCCAGCTGCATTAATGAATCGGCCA
ACGCGCGGGGAGAGGCGGTTTGCGTATTGGGCGCCAGGGTGGTTTTTCTTTTCACCAGTGAGACGGGCAA
CAGCTGATTGCCCTTCACCGCCTGGCCCTGAGAGAGTTGCAGCAAGCGGTCCACGCTGGTTTGCCCCAGC
AGGCGAAAATCCTGTTTGATGGTGGTTAACGGCGGGATATAACATGAGCTGTCTTCGGTATCGTCGTATC
CCACTACCGAGATGTCCGCACCAACGCGCAGCCCGGACTCGGTAATGGCGCGCATTGCGCCCAGCGCCAT
CTGATCGTTGGCAACCAGCATCGCAGTGGGAACGATGCCCTCATTCAGCATTTGCATGGTTTGTTGAAAA
CCGGACATGGCACTCCAGTCGCCTTCCCGTTCCGCTATCGGCTGAATTTGATTGCGAGTGAGATATTTAT
GCCAGCCAGCCAGACGCAGACGCGCCGAGACAGAACTTAATGGGCCCGCTAACAGCGCGATTTGCTGGTG
ACCCAATGCGACCAGATGCTCCACGCCCAGTCGCGTACCGTCTTCATGGGAGAAAATAATACTGTTGATG
GGTGTCTGGTCAGAGACATCAAGAAATAACGCCGGAACATTAGTGCAGGCAGCTTCCACAGCAATGGCAT
CCTGGTCATCCAGCGGATAGTTAATGATCAGCCCACTGACGCGTTGCGCGAGAAGATTGTGCACCGCCGC
TTTACAGGCTTCGACGCCGCTTCGTTCTACCATCGACACCACCACGCTGGCACCCAGTTGATCGGCGCGA
GATTTAATCGCCGCGACAATTTGCGACGGCGCGTGCAGGGCCAGACTGGAGGTGGCAACGCCAATCAGCA
ACGACTGTTTGCCCGCCAGTTGTTGTGCCACGCGGTTGGGAATGTAATTCAGCTCCGCCATCGCCGCTTC
CACTTTTTCCCGCGTTTTCGCAGAAACGTGGCTGGCCTGGTTCACCACGCGGGAAACGGTCTGATAAGAG
ACACCGGCATACTCTGCGACATCGTATAACGTTACTGGTTTCACATTCACCACCCTGAATTGACTCTCTT
CCGGGCGCTATCATGCCATACCGCGAAAGGTTTTGCGCCATTCGATGGTGTCCGGGATCTCGACGCTCTC
CCTTATGCGACTCCTGCATTAGGAAGCAGCCCAGTAGTAGGTTGAGGCCGTTGAGCACCGCCGCCGCAAG
GAATGGTGCATGCAAGGAGATGGCGCCCAACAGTCCCCCGGCCACGGGGCCTGCCACCATACCCACGCCG
AAACAAGCGCTCATGAGCCCGAAGTGGCGAGCCCGATCTTCCCCATCGGTGATGTCGGCGATATAGGCGC
CAGCAACCGCACCTGTGGCGCCGGTGATGCCGGCCACGATGCGTCCGGCGTAGAGGATCGAGATCGTTTA
GGCACCCCAGGCTTTACACTTTATGCTTCCGGCTCGTATAATGTGTGGAATTGTGAGCGGATAACAATTT
CAGAATTCAAAAGATCTTTTAAGAAGGAGATATACAT
