LOCUS       Exported 807 bp ds-DNA linear SYN 01-JUN-2021
DEFINITION  synthetic linear DNA
ACCESSION   .
VERSION     .
KEYWORDS    pBbA5k-EPL48
SOURCE      synthetic DNA construct
  ORGANISM  synthetic DNA construct
REFERENCE   1 (bases 1 to 807)
  AUTHORS   Dunlop MJ, Dossani ZY, Szmidt HL, Chu HC, Lee TS, Keasling JD, Hadi
            MZ, Mukhopadhyay A
  TITLE     Engineering microbial biofuel tolerance and export using efflux
            pumps.
  JOURNAL   Mol Syst Biol. 2011 May 10;7:487. doi: 10.1038/msb.2011.21.
  PUBMED    21556065
REFERENCE   2 (bases 1 to 807)
  AUTHORS   .
  TITLE     Direct Submission
  JOURNAL   Exported Jun 1, 2021 from SnapGene Server 1.1.58
            http://www.snapgene.com
FEATURES             Location/Qualifiers
     source          1..807
                     /organism="synthetic DNA construct"
                     /mol_type="other DNA"
ORIGIN
        1 gatggtgatg atgggttttc ttgaccctga accaggccgc atacagcgcc ggcaggaaca
       61 acagggtcag cgccgtcgcc acgatcaacc cacccatgat ggccactgcc atcggcccga
      121 agaacacact gcgcgacagc gggatcatcg ccagcaccgc cgccagggcg gtcagcacga
      181 tgggccggaa acgccgcacc gtggcttcga tgatcgcatc ccagggcttg tgccccgcct
      241 tgatgtcctg ctcgatctgg tccaccagga tcaccgagtt gcgcatgatc atccccgaca
      301 gggcaatggt cccgagcatg gccacgaagc cgaagggctg gcggaacacc agcaggaaca
      361 aggtgacccc gatcaatccc aggggcgccg tgaggaacac catggccgtg cgcgagaaac
      421 tgcgcagctg gatcatcagc aaggtcagca ccaccacgat gaacagcggc acgccggcct
      481 tcaccgagtt ctggccccgg gtcgagtcct cgaccgtgcc acccacttcc agcaggtaac
      541 cgtcgggcag ctcggcgcga accggctcca gggtcggcag gatctgctgc accagggtcg
      601 ccggctgctc cttgccgtag atgtcggcgc gcacggtgac gttgggcagg cggttgcggt
      661 gccagatcac cccttcttcg aagccgtact ccagggtcgc cacctgggac agggacacgc
      721 tctggccatt ctcggtaggc accgccaggc tcggcagcaa cgacagctcg gtgcgttcct
      781 cgcgggtgcc ccgcagcagg atctcga
//
